>Addgene plasmid #191249 | PALI1_PIR_pFB1 | addgene full sequence | sequence record 376490 | Addgene NGS Result
TGTGCACGGATCTGCCCTGGCTTCAGGAGATCGGAAGACCTCGGCCGTCGCGGCGCTTGCCGGTGGTGCT
GACCCCGGATGAAGTGGTTCGCATCCTCGGTTTTCTGGAAGGCGAGCATCGTTTGTTCGCCCAGGACTCT
AGCTATAGTTCTAGTGGTTGGCTACATACTCCGGAATATTAATAGATCATGGAGATAATTAAAATGATAA
CCATCTCGCAAATAAATAAGTATTTTACTGTTTTCGTAACAGTTTTGTAATAAAAAAACCTATAAATATT
CCGGATTATTCATACCGTCCCACCATCGGGCGCGGATCTCGGTCCGAAACCATGGGTCATCACCATCATC
ATCACGGTACCAAAACTGAAGAAGGTAAACTGGTAATCTGGATTAACGGCGATAAAGGCTATAACGGTCT
CGCTGAAGTCGGTAAGAAATTCGAGAAAGATACCGGAATTAAAGTCACCGTTGAGCATCCGGATAAACTG
GAAGAGAAATTCCCACAGGTTGCGGCAACTGGCGATGGCCCTGACATTATCTTCTGGGCACACGACCGCT
TTGGTGGCTACGCTCAATCTGGCCTGTTGGCTGAAATCACCCCGGACAAAGCGTTCCAGGACAAGCTGTA
TCCGTTTACCTGGGATGCCGTACGTTACAACGGCAAGCTGATTGCTTACCCGATCGCTGTTGAAGCGTTA
TCGCTGATTTATAACAAAGATCTGCTGCCGAACCCGCCAAAAACCTGGGAAGAGATCCCGGCGCTGGATA
AAGAACTGAAAGCGAAAGGTAAGAGCGCGCTGATGTTCAACCTGCAAGAACCGTACTTCACCTGGCCGCT
GATTGCTGCTGACGGGGGTTATGCGTTCAAGTATGAAAACGGCAAGTACGACATTAAAGACGTGGGCGTG
GATAACGCTGGCGCGAAAGCGGGTCTGACCTTCCTGGTTGACCTGATTAAAAACAAACACATGAATGCAG
ACACCGATTACTCCATCGCAGAAGCTGCCTTTAATAAAGGCGAAACAGCGATGACCATCAACGGCCCGTG
GGCATGGTCCAACATCGACACCAGCAAAGTGAATTATGGTGTAACGGTACTGCCGACCTTCAAGGGTCAA
CCATCCAAACCGTTCGTTGGCGTGCTGAGCGCAGGTATTAACGCCGCCAGTCCGAACAAAGAGCTGGCAA
AAGAGTTCCTCGAAAACTATCTGCTGACTGATGAAGGTCTGGAAGCGGTTAATAAAGACAAACCGCTGGG
TGCCGTAGCGCTGAAGTCTTACGAGGAAGAGTTGGCGAAAGATCCACGTATTGCCGCCACCATGGAAAAC
GCCCAGAAAGGTGAAATCATGCCGAACATCCCGCAGATGTCCGCTTTCTGGTATGCCGTGCGTACTGCGG
TGATCAACGCCGCCAGCGGTCGTCAGACTGTCGATGAAGCCCTGAAAGACGCGCAGACTGCGGCCGCAGG
CACCGATTACGATATCCCAACGACCCTGGAAGTTCTGTTCCAGGGGCCCGGGACTTCAGAAAAGGAAGCT
GCACAAGTAAACCCCATAATGCCAAAGGAAAATGGAGCTTCAGAGAGTGGAGACCCCCTAGATGAGGACG
ATGTTGACACCGTGGTAGATGAACAGCCAAAGTTTATGGAATGGTGTGCTGAGGAGGAGAACCAAGAGCT
CATCGCCAACTTCAATGCCCAGTACATGAAAGTTCAGAAGGGCTGGATCCAGTTGGAGAAAGAAGGACAG
CCAACACCAAGAGCAAGGAACAAATCAGATAAACTGAAAGAGATTTGGAAAAGCAAGAAAAGGTCACGGA
AATGTAGGAGTTCATTGGAGAGTCAGAAGTGTTCTCCTGTTCAGATGCTCTTTATGACAAACTTTAAATT
ATCTAATGTTTGTAAATGGTTCTTAGAGACAACTGAAACCCGGTCTCTAGTCATTGTGAAGAAGCTCAAT
ACTCGCCTTCCAGGAGACGTTCCCCCTGTCAAGCATCCTCTTCAGAAATACGCTCCTTCCAGCCTATATC
CCAGTTCACTACAGGCTGAGCGCTTGAAAAAGCACTTGAAGAAATTTCCTGGAGCTACCCCTGCTAAGAA
TTGATAATCTAGAGCCTGCAGTCTCGAGGCATGCGGTACCAAGCTTGTCGAGAAGTACTAGAGGATCATA
ATCAGCCATACCACATTTGTAGAGGTTTTACTTGCTTTAAAAAACCTCCCACACCTCCCCCTGAACCTGA
AACATAAAATGAATGCAATTGTTGTTGTTAACTTGTTTATTGCAGCTTATAATGGTTACAAATAAAGCAA
TAGCATCACAAATTTCACAAATAAAGCATTTTTTTCACTGCATTCTAGTTGTGGTTTGTCCAAACTCATC
AATGTATCTTATCATGTCTGGATCTGATCACTGATATCGCCTAGGAGATCCGAACCAGATAAGTGAAATC
TAGTTCCAAACTATTTTGTCATTTTTAATTTTCGTATTAGCTTACGACGCTACACCCAGTTCCCATCTAT
TTTGTCACTCTTCCCTAAATAATCCTTAAAAACTCCATTTCCACCCCTCCCAGTTCCCAACTATTTTGTC
CGCCCACAGCGGGGCATTTTTCTTCCTGTTATGTTTTTAATCAAACATCCTGCCAACTCCATGTGACAAA
CCGTCATCTTCGGCTACTTTTTCTCTGTCACAGAATGAAAATTTTTCTGTCATCTCTTCGTTATTAATGT
TTGTAATTGACTGAATATCAACGCTTATTTGCAGCCTGAATGGCGAATGGG
[124 nt withheld, positions 2782-2905]
C
[91 nt withheld, positions 2907-2997]
A
[49 nt withheld, positions 2999-3047]
CCTTTGACGTTGGAGTCCACGTTCTT
[37 nt withheld, positions 3074-3110]
ACCCTATCTCGGTCTATTCTTTTGATTTATAAGGGATTTTGCCGATTTCGGCCTATTGGTTAAAAAATGA
GCTGATTTAACAAAAATTTAACGCGAATTTTAACAAAATATTAACGCTTACAATTTAGGTGGCACTTTTC
GGGGAAATGTGCGCGGAACCCCTATTTGTTTATTTTTCTAAATACATTCAAATATGTATCCGCTCATGAG
ACAATAACCCTGATAAATGCTTCAATAATATTGAAAAAGGAAGAGTATGAGTATTCAACATTTCCGTGTC
GCCCTTATTCCCTTTTTTGCGGCATTTTGCCTTCCTGTTTTTGCTCACCCAGAAACGCTGGTGAAAGTAA
AAGATGCTGAAGATCAGTTGGGTGCACGAGTGGGTTACATCGAACTGGATCTCAACAGCGGTAAGATCCT
TGAGAGTTTTCGCCCCGAAGAACGTTTTCCAATGATGAGCACTTTTAAAGTTCTGCTATGTGGCGCGGTA
TTATCCCGTATTGACGCCGGGCAAGAGCAACTCGGTCGCCGCATACACTATTCTCAGAATGACTTGGTTG
AGTACTCACCAGTCACAGAAAAGCATCTTACGGATGGCATGACAGTAAGAGAATTATGCAGTGCTGCCAT
AACCATGAGTGATAACACTGCGGCCAACTTACTTCTGACAACGATCGGAGGACCGAAGGAGCTAACCGCT
TTTTTGCACAACATGGGGGATCATGTAACTCGCCTTGATCGTTGGGAACCGGAGCTGAATGAAGCCATAC
CAAACGACGAGCGTGACACCACGATGCCTGTAGCAATGGCAACAACGTTGCGCAAACTATTAACTGGCGA
ACTACTTACTCTAGCTTCCCGGCAACAATTAATAGACTGGATGGAGGCGGATAAAGTTGCAGGACCACTT
CTGCGCTCGGCCCTTCCGGCTGGCTGGTTTATTGCTGATAAATCTGGAGCCGGTGAGCGTGGGTCTCGCG
GTATCATTGCAGCACTGGGGCCAGATGGTAAGCCCTCCCGTATCGTAGTTATCTACACGACGGGGAGTCA
GGCAACTATGGATGAACGAAATAGACAGATCGCTGAGATAGGTGCCTCACTGATTAAGCATTGGTAACTG
TCAGACCAAGTTTACTCATATATACTTTAGATTGATTTAAAACTTCATTTTTAATTTAAAAGGATCTAGG
TGAAGATCCTTTTTGATAATCTCATGACCAAAATCCCTTAACGTGAGTTTTCGTTCCACTGAGCGTCAGA
CCCCGTAGAAAAGATCAAAGGATCTTCTTGAGATCCTTTTTTTCTGCGCGTAATCTGCTGCTTGCAAACA
AAAAAACCACCGCTACCAGCGGTGGTTTGTTTGCCGGATCAAGAGCTACCAACTCTTTTTCCGAAGGTAA
CTGGCTTCAGCAGAGCGCAGATACCAAATACTGTTCTTCTAGTGTAGCCGTAGTTAGGCCACCACTTCAA
GAACTCTGTAGCACCGCCTACATACCTCGCTCTGCTAATCCTGTTACCAGTGGCTGCTGCCAGTGGCGAT
AAGTCGTGTCTTACCGGGTTGGACTCAAGACGATAGTTACCGGATAAGGCGCAGCGGTCGGGCTGAACGG
GGGGTTCGTGCACACAGCCCAGCTTGGAGCGAACGACCTACACCGAACTGAGATACCTACAGCGTGAGCT
ATGAGAAAGCGCCACGCTTCCCGAAGGGAGAAAGGCGGACAGGTATCCGGTAAGCGGCAGGGTCGGAACA
GGAGAGCGCACGAGGGAGCTTCCAGGGGGAAACGCCTGGTATCTTTATAGTCCTGTCGGGTTTCGCCACC
TCTGACTTGAGCGTCGATTTTTGTGATGCTCGTCAGGGGGGCGGAGCCTATGGAAAAACGCCAGCAACGC
GGCCTTTTTACGGTTCCTGGCCTTTTGCTCACATGTTCTTTCCTGCGTTATCCCCTGATTCTGTGGATAA
CCGTATTACCGCCTTTGAGTGAGCTGATACCGCTCGCCGCAGCCGAACGACCGAGCGCAGCGAGTCAGTG
AGCGAGGAAGCGGAAGAGCGCCTGATGCGGTATTTTCTCCTTACGCATCTGTGCGGTATTTCACACCGCA
TAGACCAGCCGCGTAACCTGGCAAAATCGGTTACGGTTGAGTAATAAATGGATGCCCTGCGTAAGCGGGT
GTGGGCGGACAATAAAGTCTTAAACTGAACAAAATAGATCTAAACTATGACAATAAAGTCTTAAACTAGA
CAGAATAGTTGTAAACTGAAATCAGTCCAGTTATGCTGTGAAAAAGCATACTGGACTTTTGTTATGGCTA
AAGCAAACTCTTCATTTTCTGAAGTGCAAATTGCCCGTCGTATTAAAGAGGGGCGTGGCCAAGGGCATGG
TAAAGACTATATTCGCGGCGTTGTGACAATTTACCGAACAACTCCGCGGCCGGGAAGCCGATCTCGGCTT
GAACGAATTGTTAGGTGGCGGTACTTGGGTCGATATCAAAGTGCATCACTTCTTCCCGTATGCCCAACTT
TGTATAGAGAGCCACTGCGGGATCGTCACCGTAATCTGCTTGCACGTAGATCACATAAGCACCAAGCGCG
TTGGCCTCATGCTTGAGGAGATTGATGAGCGCGGTGGCAATGCCCTGCCTCCGGTGCTCGCCGGAGACTG
CGAGATCATAGATATAGATCTCACTACGCGGCTGCTCAAACTTGGGCAGAACGTAAGCCGCGAGAGCGCC
AACAACCGCTTCTTGGTCGAAGGCAGCAAGCGCGATGAATGTCTTACTACGGAGCAAGTTCCCGAGGTAA
TCGGAGTCCGGCTGATGTTGGGAGTAGGTGGCTACGTCTCCGAACTCACGACCGAAAAGATCAAGAGCAG
CCCGCATGGATTTGACTTGGTCAGGGCCGAGCCTACATGTGCGAATGATGCCCATACTTGAGCCACCTAA
CTTTGTTTTAGGGCGACTGCCCTGCTGCGTAACATCGTTGCTGCTGCGTAACATCAAACATCGACCCACG
GCGTAACGCGCTTGCTGCTTGGATGCCCGAGGCATAGACTGTACAAAAAAACAGTCATAACAAGCCATGA
AAACCGCCACTGCGCCGTTACCACCGCTGCGTTCGGTCAAGGTTCTGGACCAGTTGCGTGAGCGCATACG
CTACTTGCATTACAGTTTACGAACCGAACAGGCTTATGTCAACTGGGTTCGTGCCTTCATCCGTTTCCAC
GGTGTGCGTCACCCGGCAACCTTGGGCAGCAGCGAAGTCGAGGCATTTCTGTCCTGGCTGGCGAACGAGC
GCAAGGTTTCGGTCTCCACGCATCGTCAGGCATTGGCGGCCTTGCTGTTCTTCTACGGCAAGGTGC
Features (pLannotate 1.2.2; 15 found; start..end, strand, type, name):
    186..277     +  promoter       polyhedrin promoter: polh from Autographa californica; promoter for the baculovirus polyhedrin gene
    362..1459    +  CDS            MBP: maltose binding protein from E. coli; malE (mutated); This version of the gene does not encode a signal sequence, so MBP will remain in the cytosol.
   2164..2247    +  CDS            large T antigen (fragment): large T antigen from SV40 (simian virus 40)
   2270..2404    +  polyA_signal   SV40 poly(A) signal: SV40 polyadenylation signal
   2433..2598    -  mobile_element Tn7L: mini-Tn7 element (left end of the Tn7 transposon) Tn7
   2761..2777    +  CDS            lacZα (fragment): LacZα fragment of β-galactosidase; lacZ fragment
   2782..3236    +  rep_origin     f1 ori (sequence partly withheld): f1 bacteriophage origin of replication; arrow indicates direction of (+) strand synthesis
   3262..3366    +  promoter       AmpR promoter: bla
   3367..4227    +  CDS            AmpR: β-lactamase; bla; confers resistance to ampicillin, carbenicillin, and related antibiotics
   4398..4986    +  rep_origin     ori: high-copy-number ColE1/pMB1/pBR322/pUC origin of replication
   5161..5212    -  misc_feature   bom (fragment): basis of mobility region from pBR322
   5280..5504    -  mobile_element Tn7R: mini-Tn7 element (right end of the Tn7 transposon) Tn7
   5571..6104    -  CDS            GmR: gentamycin acetyltransferase; aacC1; confers resistance to gentamycin
   6274..6302    -  promoter       Pc promoter: intI1 (promoter lies within the coding sequence); class 1 integron promoter
   6280..161     -  CDS            YPR2_ECOLX (fragment) (across the origin): Protein predicted: Swiss-Prot protein existence level 4. From Escherichia coli.
