[The description below was written by a language model from this plasmid's Addgene catalogue record and pLannotate feature annotations shown in this document.]
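Description:
PALI1_PIR_pFB1 is a pFastBac1-type baculovirus donor plasmid (backbone pFB1.HMBP.PrS) built to produce human PALI1, a product of the LCOR locus, in insect cells. It is propagated in E. coli through a high-copy ColE1/pUC origin with ampicillin selection from the bla gene, and it also carries an f1 origin. The expression cassette lies between the Tn7R and Tn7L mini-transposon ends together with a gentamicin acetyltransferase gene driven by the Pc integron promoter. This arrangement allows site-specific Tn7 transposition of the cassette into a bacmid in a suitable E. coli helper strain. The resulting recombinant baculovirus genome can then be used to infect insect cells.

Within the transposable segment, the very late polyhedrin promoter of Autographa californica nucleopolyhedrovirus drives a cytosolic (signal-sequence-free) maltose binding protein coding sequence, followed by the insert region and an SV40 polyadenylation signal. MBP provides a solubility and amylose-affinity handle. The catalogue lists the tag as C-terminal, but in the feature table MBP sits directly downstream of the promoter and upstream of the unannotated stretch where the insert must lie, which would make it an N-terminal fusion.

The catalogue gives an insert size of 4671 bp, yet the whole sequenced plasmid is 6,466 nt and the gap between MBP and the SV40 elements is only about 700 bp. This gap size, together with "PIR" in the name, suggests that only a fragment of PALI1 is present rather than the full coding sequence, though the record does not define the boundaries. The associated work concerns PALI1 as a PRC2 accessory factor, so the construct is suited to producing recombinant protein for biochemical studies.
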