Addgene plasmid #191249: PALI1_PIR_pFB1
Purpose: Expresses PALI1 from insect cells
Depositing lab: Chen Davidovich. Depositing organization: Monash University. Publication: PALI1 facilitates DNA and nucleosome binding by PRC2 and triggers an allosteric activation of catalysis. Zhang Q, Agius SC, Flanigan SF, Uckelmann M, Levina V, Owen BM, Davidovich C. Nat Commun. 2021 Jul 28;12(1):4592. doi: 10.1038/s41467-021-24866-3. PubMed 34321472.
Backbone
  Vector backbone: pFB1.HMBP.PrS
  Vector type: Insect Expression
Growth in bacteria
  Bacterial resistance: Ampicillin, 100 μg/mL
  Growth temperature: 37°C
  Growth strain: DH5alpha
  Copy number: Unknown
Gene/Insert
  Gene/Insert name: LCoR (alt name: PALI1)
  Species: H. sapiens (human)
  Insert size (bp): 4671
  Mutation: NA
  GenBank ID: 84458 NM_001346516.2
  Promoter: Polyhedrin
  Tag / fusion protein: MBP (C terminal on backbone)
  Entrez Gene: LCOR (a.k.a. C10orf12, MLR2)
  Cloning method: Gibson Cloning
  Sequencing primers: 5′ GGATTATTCATACCGTCCCA; 3′ CAAATGTGGTATGGCTGATT
Terms and licenses: Academic/Nonprofit Terms; Industry Terms: Not Available to Industry
How to cite: PALI1_PIR_pFB1 was a gift from Chen Davidovich (Addgene plasmid # 191249 ; http://n2t.net/addgene:191249 ; RRID:Addgene_191249)
